Addgene plasmid #153175: pDONR221 SARS-CoV-2 S-frag3_nostop
Purpose: Gateway-compatible Entry vector, with a fragmented insert of S gene's CDS from SARS-CoV-2 isolate Wuhan-Hu-1
Depositing lab: Fritz Roth & Mikko Taipale. Depositing organization: Sinai Health System. Publication: A Comprehensive, Flexible Collection of SARS-CoV-2 Coding Regions. Kim DK, Knapp JJ, Kuang D, Chawla A, Cassonnet P, Lee H, Sheykhkarimli D, Samavarchi-Tehrani P, Abdouni H, Rayhan A, Li R, Pogoutse O, Coyaud E, van der Werf S, Demeret C, Gingras AC, Taipale M, Raught B, Jacob Y, Roth FP. G3 (Bethesda). 2020 Aug 6. pii: g3.120.401554. doi: 10.1534/g3.120.401554. PubMed 32763951.
Backbone
  Vector backbone: pDONR221
  Backbone manufacturer: Invitrogen
  Backbone size w/o insert (bp): 4762
  Vector type: Gateway-compatible Entry vector
Growth in bacteria
  Bacterial resistance: Kanamycin, 50 μg/mL
  Growth temperature: 37°C
  Growth strain: DH5alpha
  Copy number: Unknown
Gene/Insert
  Gene/Insert name: S-frag3
  Species: SARS-CoV-2 isolate Wuhan-Hu-1
  Insert size (bp): 2058
  Mutation: Many synonymous changes due to codon optimization
  Cloning method: Gateway Cloning
  Sequencing primers: 5′ M13F; 3′ M13R
Resource information
  A portion of this plasmid was derived from a plasmid made by: Synthesized from GenScript
Terms and licenses: Academic/Nonprofit Terms; Industry Terms
How to cite: pDONR221 SARS-CoV-2 S-frag3_nostop was a gift from Fritz Roth & Mikko Taipale (Addgene plasmid # 153175 ; http://n2t.net/addgene:153175 ; RRID:Addgene_153175)
