[The description below was written by a language model from this plasmid's Addgene catalogue record and pLannotate feature annotations shown in this document.]
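Description:
pDONR221 SARS-CoV-2 S-frag3_nostop is a Gateway-compatible entry clone built on the Invitrogen pDONR221 backbone. It carries a fragment of the spike (S) coding sequence from SARS-CoV-2 isolate Wuhan-Hu-1. It is a bacterial cloning plasmid rather than an expression vector. It replicates from a high-copy ColE1/pUC-type origin and is selected with kanamycin through the aph(3')-Ia (KanR) gene. The insert was made synthetically and codon-optimized, so it differs from the viral sequence by many synonymous changes. The "nostop" in the name indicates that the fragment lacks a stop codon, which allows in-frame C-terminal fusions once the insert is transferred into a destination vector.

In the sequenced record of about 4.6 kb, the spike fragment lies directly downstream of an attL-type Gateway recombination site. The annotation software labels this site attL3, and it does not annotate a second attL site on the other side of the insert, although an entry clone would be expected to have one there. The annotated spike match spans roughly 2.2 kb, somewhat longer than the catalogued insert size of 2,058 bp, and the record does not explain the difference or state which residues of S the fragment covers. Upstream rrnB T1 and T2 terminators shield the cloning region from read-through transcription, and short lacI and lacZα remnants are backbone leftovers. No promoter is annotated for the insert, as expected for an entry clone, so expression depends on the destination vector chosen for the LR reaction. The plasmid belongs to a collection of SARS-CoV-2 coding regions intended for flexible transfer into diverse expression and assay vectors.
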