Features (pLannotate 1.2.2; 8 found; start..end, strand, type, name):
     18..110     +  CDS            lacI (fragment): lac repressor; lacI; The lac repressor binds to the lac operator to inhibit transcription in E. coli. This inhibition can be relieved by adding lactose or isopropyl-β-D-thiogalactopyranoside (IPTG).
    165..192     -  terminator     rrnB T2 terminator: transcription terminator T2 from the E. coli rrnB gene
    324..367     +  terminator     rrnB T1 terminator: Escherichia coli rrnB; transcription terminator T1 from the E. coli rrnB gene
    414..450     -  CDS            lacZα (fragment): LacZα fragment of β-galactosidase; lacZ fragment
    467..562     +  protein_bind   attL3: mutant version of attL; recombination site for the Gateway® LR reaction LR Clonase™
    565..2799    +  CDS            S (fragment): SPIKE_SARS2 - Experimental evidence at protein level: Swiss-Prot protein existence level 1. [Spike glycoprotein]: May down-regulate host tetherin (BST2) by lysosomal degradation, thereby counteracting its antiviral activity. From Severe acute respiratory syndrome coronavirus 2 (2019-nCoV) (SARS-CoV-2).
   2893..3702    +  CDS            KanR: aminoglycoside phosphotransferase; aph(3')-Ia; confers resistance to kanamycin in bacteria or G418 (Geneticin®) in eukaryotes
   3849..4437    +  rep_origin     ori: high-copy-number ColE1/pMB1/pBR322/pUC origin of replication
>Addgene plasmid #153175 | pDONR221 SARS-CoV-2 S-frag3_nostop | addgene full sequence | sequence record 298338 | Addgene NGS Result
AGCGAGGAAGCGGAAGAGCGCCCAATACGCAAACCGCCTCTCCCCGCGCGTTGGCCGATTCATTAATGCA
GCTGGCACGACAGGTTTCCCGACTGGAAAGCGGGCAGTGAGCGCAACGCAATTAATACGCGTACCGCTAG
CCAGGAAGAGTTTGTAGAAACGCAAAAAGGCCATCCGTCAGGATGGCCTTCTGCTTAGTTTGATGCCTGG
CAGTTTATGGCGGGCGTCCTGCCCGCCACCCTCCGGGCCGTTGCTTCACAACGTTCAAATCCGCTCCCGG
CGGATTTGTCCTACTCAGGAGAGCGTTCACCGACAAACAACAGATAAAACGAAAGGCCCAGTCTTCCGAC
TGAGCCTTTCGTTTTATTTGATGCCTGGCAGTTCCCTACTCTCGCGTTAACGCTAGCATGGATGTTTTCC
CAGTCACGACGTTGTAAAACGACGGCCAGTCTTAAGCTCGGGCCCCAAATAATGATTTTATTTTGACTGA
TAGTGACCTGTTCGTTGCAACAAATTGATGAGCAATGCTTTTTTATAATGCCAACTTTGTACAAAAAAGT
TGGCATGTTCGTGTTCCTGGTGCTGCTGCCACTGGTGAGCTCCCAGTGCGTGAACCTGACCACCAGAACC
CAGCTGCCACCTGCCTACACCAACTCCTTCACCAGGGGCGTGTACTACCCAGACAAGGTGTTCAGATCCA
GCGTGCTGCACTCTACCCAGGACCTGTTCCTGCCATTCTTCTCTAACGTGACCTGGTTCCACGCCATCCA
CGTGTCTGGAACCAACGGCACCAAGAGATTCGACAACCCAGTGCTGCCATTCAACGACGGCGTGTACTTC
GCTTCTACCGAGAAGTCTAACATCATCAGGGGTTGGATCTTCGGAACCACCCTGGACTCTAAGACCCAGT
CTCTGCTGATCGTGAACAACGCTACCAACGTGGTGATCAAGGTGTGCGAGTTCCAGTTCTGCAACGACCC
ATTCCTGGGAGTGTACTACCACAAGAACAACAAGTCTTGGATGGAAAGCGAGTTCAGGGTGTACAGCTCT
GCTAACAACTGCACCTTCGAGTACGTGTCTCAGCCTTTCCTGATGGACCTGGAAGGAAAGCAGGGAAACT
TCAAGAACCTGAGAGAGTTCGTGTTCAAGAACATCGACGGTTACTTCAAGATATACAGCAAGCACACCCC
AATCAACCTGGTGAGGGACCTGCCACAGGGTTTCTCTGCTCTGGAGCCCCTGGTGGACCTGCCAATCGGC
ATCAACATCACCAGGTTCCAGACCCTGCTGGCTCTGCACAGGTCTTACCTGACCCCAGGCGACAGCAGCT
CTGGATGGACCGCCGGCGCCGCTGCTTACTACGTGGGATACCTGCAGCCAAGGACCTTCCTGCTGAAGTA
CAACGAAAACGGCACCATCACCGACGCCGTGGACTGCGCTCTGGACCCACTGTCTGAGACCAAGTGCACC
CTGAAGTCTTTCACCGTGGAAAAGGGAATCTACCAGACCAGCAACTTCCGCGTGCAGCCCACCGAGTCTA
TCGTGAGATTCCCAAACATCACCAACCTGTGCCCATTCGGAGAAGTGTTCAACGCTACCAGGTTCGCCAG
CGTGTACGCTTGGAACAGGAAGAGAATCAGCAACTGCGTGGCCGACTACTCTGTGCTGTACAACTCTGCC
TCCTTCTCCACCTTCAAGTGCTACGGCGTGTCCCCAACCAAGCTGAACGACCTGTGCTTCACCAACGTGT
ACGCTGACTCCTTCGTGATCAGAGGAGACGAAGTGAGACAGATCGCTCCCGGTCAGACCGGAAAGATCGC
CGACTACAACTACAAGCTGCCAGACGACTTCACCGGTTGCGTGATCGCTTGGAACTCTAACAACCTGGAC
TCTAAGGTGGGAGGCAACTACAACTACCTGTACAGGCTGTTCCGCAAGAGCAACCTGAAGCCTTTCGAAA
GGGACATCAGCACCGAAATCTACCAGGCTGGATCTACCCCATGCAACGGAGTGGAAGGATTCAACTGCTA
CTTCCCTCTGCAGTCTTACGGATTCCAGCCAACCAACGGAGTGGGATACCAGCCATACAGAGTGGTGGTG
CTGTCTTTCGAGCTGCTGCACGCTCCTGCTACCGTGTGCGGACCAAAGAAGTCTACCAACCTGGTGAAGA
ACAAGTGCGTGAACTTCAACTTCAACGGACTGACCGGAACCGGAGTGCTGACCGAATCCAACAAGAAGTT
CCTGCCTTTCCAGCAGTTCGGTAGAGACATCGCCGACACCACCGACGCTGTGAGAGACCCACAGACCCTG
GAAATCCTGGACATCACCCCCTGCTCTTTCGGAGGAGTGAGCGTGATCACCCCAGGAACCAACACCTCCA
ACCAGGTGGCCGTGCTGTACCAGGACGTGAACTGCACCGAAGTGCCAGTGGCCATCCACGCTGACCAGCT
GACCCCAACCTGGAGAGTGTACAGCACCGGATCTAACGTGTTCCAGACCCGTGCCGGCTGCCTGATCGGA
GCCGAGCACGTGAACAACTCCTACGAATGCGACATCCCAATCGGAGCTGGCATCTGCGCTTCTTACCAGA
CCCAGACCAACAGCCCAAGAAGGGCCAGATCCTACCCAACTTTCTTGTACAAAGTTGGCATTATAAGAAA
GCATTGCTTATCAATTTGTTGCAACGAACAGGTCACTATCAGTCAAAATAAAATCATTATTTGCCATCCA
GCTGATATCCCCTATAGTGAGTCGTATTACATGGTCATAGCTGTTTCCTGGCAGCTCTGGCCCGTGTCTC
AAAATCTCTGATGTTACATTGCACAAGATAAAAATATATCATCATGAACAATAAAACTGTCTGCTTACAT
AAACAGTAATACAAGGGGTGTTATGAGCCATATTCAACGGGAAACGTCGAGGCCGCGATTAAATTCCAAC
ATGGATGCTGATTTATATGGGTATAAATGGGCTCGCGATAATGTCGGGCAATCAGGTGCGACAATCTATC
GCTTGTATGGGAAGCCCGATGCGCCAGAGTTGTTTCTGAAACATGGCAAAGGTAGCGTTGCCAATGATGT
TACAGATGAGATGGTCAGACTAAACTGGCTGACGGAATTTATGCCTCTTCCGACCATCAAGCATTTTATC
CGTACTCCTGATGATGCATGGTTACTCACCACTGCGATCCCCGGAAAAACAGCATTCCAGGTATTAGAAG
AATATCCTGATTCAGGTGAAAATATTGTTGATGCGCTGGCAGTGTTCCTGCGCCGGTTGCATTCGATTCC
TGTTTGTAATTGTCCTTTTAACAGCGATCGCGTATTTCGTCTCGCTCAGGCGCAATCACGAATGAATAAC
GGTTTGGTTGATGCGAGTGATTTTGATGACGAGCGTAATGGCTGGCCTGTTGAACAAGTCTGGAAAGAAA
TGCATAAACTTTTGCCATTCTCACCGGATTCAGTCGTCACTCATGGTGATTTCTCACTTGATAACCTTAT
TTTTGACGAGGGGAAATTAATAGGTTGTATTGATGTTGGACGAGTCGGAATCGCAGACCGATACCAGGAT
CTTGCCATCCTATGGAACTGCCTCGGTGAGTTTTCTCCTTCATTACAGAAACGGCTTTTTCAAAAATATG
GTATTGATAATCCTGATATGAATAAATTGCAGTTTCATTTGATGCTCGATGAGTTTTTCTAATCAGAATT
GGTTAATTGGTTGTAACACTGGCAGAGCATTACGCTGACTTGACGGGACGGCGCAAGCTCATGACCAAAA
TCCCTTAACGTGAGTTACGCGTCGTTCCACTGAGCGTCAGACCCCGTAGAAAAGATCAAAGGATCTTCTT
GAGATCCTTTTTTTCTGCGCGTAATCTGCTGCTTGCAAACAAAAAAACCACCGCTACCAGCGGTGGTTTG
TTTGCCGGATCAAGAGCTACCAACTCTTTTTCCGAAGGTAACTGGCTTCAGCAGAGCGCAGATACCAAAT
ACTGTTCTTCTAGTGTAGCCGTAGTTAGGCCACCACTTCAAGAACTCTGTAGCACCGCCTACATACCTCG
CTCTGCTAATCCTGTTACCAGTGGCTGCTGCCAGTGGCGATAAGTCGTGTCTTACCGGGTTGGACTCAAG
ACGATAGTTACCGGATAAGGCGCAGCGGTCGGGCTGAACGGGGGGTTCGTGCACACAGCCCAGCTTGGAG
CGAACGACCTACACCGAACTGAGATACCTACAGCGTGAGCTATGAGAAAGCGCCACGCTTCCCGAAGGGA
GAAAGGCGGACAGGTATCCGGTAAGCGGCAGGGTCGGAACAGGAGAGCGCACGAGGGAGCTTCCAGGGGG
AAACGCCTGGTATCTTTATAGTCCTGTCGGGTTTCGCCACCTCTGACTTGAGCGTCGATTTTTGTGATGC
TCGTCAGGGGGGCGGAGCCTATGGAAAAACGCCAGCAACGCGGCCTTTTTACGGTTCCTGGCCTTTTGCT
GGCCTTTTGCTCACATGTTCTTTCCTGCGTTATCCCCTGATTCTGTGGATAACCGTATTACCGCCTTTGA
GTGAGCTGATACCGCTCGCCGCAGCCGAACGACCGAGCGCAGCGAGTCAGTG
