>Addgene plasmid #153175 | pDONR221 SARS-CoV-2 S-frag3_nostop | depositor partial sequence | sequence record 296453 | Inserted CDS without stop codon
ATGTTCGTGTTCCTGGTGCTGCTGCCACTGGTGAGCTCCCAGTGCGTGAACCTGACCACCAGAACCCAGC
TGCCACCTGCCTACACCAACTCCTTCACCAGGGGCGTGTACTACCCAGACAAGGTGTTCAGATCCAGCGT
GCTGCACTCTACCCAGGACCTGTTCCTGCCATTCTTCTCTAACGTGACCTGGTTCCACGCCATCCACGTG
TCTGGAACCAACGGCACCAAGAGATTCGACAACCCAGTGCTGCCATTCAACGACGGCGTGTACTTCGCTT
CTACCGAGAAGTCTAACATCATCAGGGGTTGGATCTTCGGAACCACCCTGGACTCTAAGACCCAGTCTCT
GCTGATCGTGAACAACGCTACCAACGTGGTGATCAAGGTGTGCGAGTTCCAGTTCTGCAACGACCCATTC
CTGGGAGTGTACTACCACAAGAACAACAAGTCTTGGATGGAAAGCGAGTTCAGGGTGTACAGCTCTGCTA
ACAACTGCACCTTCGAGTACGTGTCTCAGCCTTTCCTGATGGACCTGGAAGGAAAGCAGGGAAACTTCAA
GAACCTGAGAGAGTTCGTGTTCAAGAACATCGACGGTTACTTCAAGATATACAGCAAGCACACCCCAATC
AACCTGGTGAGGGACCTGCCACAGGGTTTCTCTGCTCTGGAGCCCCTGGTGGACCTGCCAATCGGCATCA
ACATCACCAGGTTCCAGACCCTGCTGGCTCTGCACAGGTCTTACCTGACCCCAGGCGACAGCAGCTCTGG
ATGGACCGCCGGCGCCGCTGCTTACTACGTGGGATACCTGCAGCCAAGGACCTTCCTGCTGAAGTACAAC
GAAAACGGCACCATCACCGACGCCGTGGACTGCGCTCTGGACCCACTGTCTGAGACCAAGTGCACCCTGA
AGTCTTTCACCGTGGAAAAGGGAATCTACCAGACCAGCAACTTCCGCGTGCAGCCCACCGAGTCTATCGT
GAGATTCCCAAACATCACCAACCTGTGCCCATTCGGAGAAGTGTTCAACGCTACCAGGTTCGCCAGCGTG
TACGCTTGGAACAGGAAGAGAATCAGCAACTGCGTGGCCGACTACTCTGTGCTGTACAACTCTGCCTCCT
TCTCCACCTTCAAGTGCTACGGCGTGTCCCCAACCAAGCTGAACGACCTGTGCTTCACCAACGTGTACGC
TGACTCCTTCGTGATCAGAGGAGACGAAGTGAGACAGATCGCTCCCGGTCAGACCGGAAAGATCGCCGAC
TACAACTACAAGCTGCCAGACGACTTCACCGGTTGCGTGATCGCTTGGAACTCTAACAACCTGGACTCTA
AGGTGGGAGGCAACTACAACTACCTGTACAGGCTGTTCCGCAAGAGCAACCTGAAGCCTTTCGAAAGGGA
CATCAGCACCGAAATCTACCAGGCTGGATCTACCCCATGCAACGGAGTGGAAGGATTCAACTGCTACTTC
CCTCTGCAGTCTTACGGATTCCAGCCAACCAACGGAGTGGGATACCAGCCATACAGAGTGGTGGTGCTGT
CTTTCGAGCTGCTGCACGCTCCTGCTACCGTGTGCGGACCAAAGAAGTCTACCAACCTGGTGAAGAACAA
GTGCGTGAACTTCAACTTCAACGGACTGACCGGAACCGGAGTGCTGACCGAATCCAACAAGAAGTTCCTG
CCTTTCCAGCAGTTCGGTAGAGACATCGCCGACACCACCGACGCTGTGAGAGACCCACAGACCCTGGAAA
TCCTGGACATCACCCCCTGCTCTTTCGGAGGAGTGAGCGTGATCACCCCAGGAACCAACACCTCCAACCA
GGTGGCCGTGCTGTACCAGGACGTGAACTGCACCGAAGTGCCAGTGGCCATCCACGCTGACCAGCTGACC
CCAACCTGGAGAGTGTACAGCACCGGATCTAACGTGTTCCAGACCCGTGCCGGCTGCCTGATCGGAGCCG
AGCACGTGAACAACTCCTACGAATGCGACATCCCAATCGGAGCTGGCATCTGCGCTTCTTACCAGACCCA
GACCAACAGCCCAAGAAGGGCCAGATCC
